Addgene plasmid #20521: pWZL Neo Myr Flag MAP3K8
Depositing lab: William Hahn & Jean Zhao. Depositing organization: Dana-Farber Cancer Institute. Publication: Integrative Genomic Approaches Identify IKBKE as a Breast Cancer Oncogene (Kinase Library Clones). Boehm JS, Zhao JJ, Yao J, Kim SY, Firestein R, Dunn IF, Sjostrom SK, Garraway LA, Weremowicz S, Richardson AL, Greulich H, Stewart CJ, Mulvey LA, Shen RR, Ambrogio L, Hirozane-Kishikawa T, Hill DE, Vidal M, Meyerson M, Grenier JK, Hinkle G, Root DE, Roberts TM, Lander ES, Polyak K, Hahn WC. Cell. 2007 Jun 15. 129(6):1065-1079. 10.1016/j.cell.2007.03.052 PubMed 17574021.
Backbone
  Vector backbone: pWZL-Neo-Myr-Flag-DEST
  Backbone manufacturer: William Hahn Lab (available at Addgene, #15300)
  Vector type: Mammalian Expression, Retroviral
  Selectable markers: Neomycin (select with G418)
Growth in bacteria
  Bacterial resistance: Ampicillin, 100 μg/mL
  Growth temperature: 37°C
  Growth strain: Stbl3
  Growth instructions: Stbl3 cells to prevent recombination.
  Copy number: Unknown
Gene/Insert
  Gene/Insert name: MAP3K8 (alt name: mitogen-activated protein kinase kinase kinase 8)
  Species: H. sapiens (human)
  GenBank ID: NM_005204
  Entrez Gene: MAP3K8 (a.k.a. AURA2, COT, EST, ESTF, MEKK8, TPL2, Tpl-2, c-COT)
  Tag / fusion protein: Myr (N terminal on backbone); Flag (N terminal on backbone)
  Cloning method: Gateway Cloning
  Sequencing primers: 5′ pWZL-Fwd (GAA CCT CCT CGT TCG ACC); 3′ pWZL-Rev (TTC CGG GCC CTC ACA TTG)
Resource information
  A portion of this plasmid was derived from a plasmid made by: 2-F1
Terms and licenses: Academic/Nonprofit Terms; Industry Terms: Not Available to Industry
Depositor comments: ORFs were cloned into Gateway compatible pEntry vectors. An LR recombination reaction was performed to move the ORF to pWZL-Neo-Myr-Flag DEST such that the ORF would have 5' myristoylation and flag tags. This plasmid is part of a kinase library, and the gene has been verified, but has not been fully sequenced for minor mutations. Please see the following link for plasmids from this article that are not part of the kinase library http://www.addgene.org/pubmed/17574021
How to cite: pWZL Neo Myr Flag MAP3K8 was a gift from William Hahn & Jean Zhao (Addgene plasmid # 20521 ; http://n2t.net/addgene:20521 ; RRID:Addgene_20521)
