[The description below was written by a language model from this plasmid's Addgene catalogue record.]
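Description:
pWZL Neo Myr Flag MAP3K8 is a retroviral mammalian expression plasmid carrying the human MAP3K8 open reading frame (mitogen-activated protein kinase kinase kinase 8, also known as COT or TPL2). It is built on the Gateway destination vector pWZL-Neo-Myr-Flag-DEST. It is propagated in bacteria under ampicillin selection, and a recombination-deficient strain is recommended, as is usual for retroviral plasmids whose repeated sequences are prone to rearrangement. In mammalian cells, the neomycin resistance marker lets transduced populations be selected with G418. No feature table is provided. The promoter driving the insert, the origin of replication and the arrangement linking the kinase to the neomycin marker are therefore not stated, and the copy number is listed as unknown.

The ORF was first cloned into a Gateway entry vector and then moved into the destination backbone by an LR recombination reaction. This placed it in frame behind two N-terminal elements supplied by the backbone, a myristoylation signal and a Flag epitope. A myristoylation sequence directs lipid modification of the fusion protein and targets it to membranes, a strategy commonly used to promote kinase activation. The Flag tag allows detection or immunoprecipitation with standard antibodies.

The construct belongs to a library of myristoylated, Flag-tagged human kinase clones assembled for a study that combined genomic approaches to identify breast cancer oncogenes. It is suited to packaging into retrovirus for stable kinase expression in target cells, for example in gain-of-function screens. The depositors note that the identity of the gene was verified, but the clone has not been fully sequenced, so minor mutations cannot be excluded.
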