>Addgene plasmid #20521 | pWZL Neo Myr Flag MAP3K8 | addgene partial sequence | sequence record 26346 | 20521 with pWZL-Fwd
CTCCTTCTCTAGGCGCCGGCCGGATCCAGAATTCGCCACCATGGGGTCTTCAAAATCTAAACCAAAGGAC
CCCAGCCAGCGCCGGCGCAGGATCCGAGGTTACCTTGACTACAAAGACGATGACGACAAGCAATTGACAA
GTTTGTACAAAAAAGTTGGCATGGAGTACATGAGCACTGGAAGTGACAATAAAGAAGAGATTGATTTATT
AATTAAACATTTAAATGTGTCTGATGTAATAGACATTATGGAAAATCTTTATGCAAGTGAAGAGCCAGCA
GTTTATGAACCCAGTCTAATGACCATGTGTCAAGACAGTAATCAAAACGATGAGCGTTCTAAGTCTCTGC
TGCTTAGTGGCCAAGAGGTACCATGGTTGTCATCAGTCAGATATGGAACTGTGGAGGATTTGCTTGCTTT
TGCAAACCATATATCCAACACTGCAAAGCATTTTTATGGACAACGACCACAGGAATCTGGAATTTTATTA
AACATGGTCATCACTCCCCAAAATGGACGTTACCAAATAGATTCCGATGTTCTCCTGATCCCCTGGAAGC
TGACTTACAGGAATATTGGTTCTGATTTTATTCCTCGGGGCGCCTTTGGAAAGGTATACTTGGCACAAGA
TATAAAGACGAAGAAAAGAATGGCGTGTAAACTGATCCCAGTAGATCAATTTAAGCCATCTGATGTGGAA
ATCCNNNCTTGCTTCCGGCACGAGAACATCGCA
